Addgene plasmid #191019: pEY13
Purpose: Fluorescent reporter driving amphid and phasmid nuclear GCaMP6s expression (refer to NeuroPAL paper for expression)
Depositing lab: Oliver Hobert & Eviatar Yemini. Depositing organization: Columbia University. Publication: NeuroPAL: A Multicolor Atlas for Whole-Brain Neuronal Identification in C. elegans. Yemini E, Lin A, Nejatbakhsh A, Varol E, Sun R, Mena GE, Samuel ADT, Paninski L, Venkatachalam V, Hobert O. Cell. 2021 Jan 7;184(1):272-288.e11. doi: 10.1016/j.cell.2020.12.012. Epub 2020 Dec 29. PubMed 33378642.
Backbone
  Vector backbone: pPD95.62
  Vector type: Worm Expression
Growth in bacteria
  Bacterial resistance: Ampicillin, 100 μg/mL
  Growth temperature: 37°C
  Growth strain: DH5alpha
  Copy number: Unknown
Gene/Insert
  Gene/Insert name: arrd-4
  Species: C. elegans (nematode)
  Mutation: None
  Entrez Gene: ZK938.2
  Cloning method: Gibson Cloning
Terms and licenses: Academic/Nonprofit Terms; Industry Terms: Not Available to Industry
How to cite: pEY13 was a gift from Oliver Hobert & Eviatar Yemini (Addgene plasmid # 191019 ; http://n2t.net/addgene:191019 ; RRID:Addgene_191019)
