[The description below was written by a language model from this plasmid's Addgene catalogue record and pLannotate feature annotations shown in this document.]
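Description:
pEY13 is a C. elegans expression plasmid built on the pPD95.62 backbone, one of the standard worm reporter vectors, and assembled by Gibson cloning. It is propagated in E. coli through a high-copy ColE1/pUC-type origin and selected with ampicillin via the bla (AmpR) gene and its promoter. The 6,828 nt sequence also carries typical pUC/pBR322-derived remnants: fragments of the multiple cloning site, rop, bom and lacI, together with the CAP binding site, lac promoter and lac operator. None of these has a role in worm expression.

The catalogued insert is arrd-4 (ZK938.2) from C. elegans. Given the stated purpose of driving GCaMP6s expression, it presumably serves as the cis-regulatory driver rather than an expressed protein. The automated annotation leaves the region between the MCS fragment and the reporter unlabelled, which would be consistent with a promoter fragment sitting there, but the record does not define its boundaries. Downstream lies a roughly 1.5 kb coding sequence that the annotation tool matched to GCaMP2. The catalogue describes it as GCaMP6s, a related genetically encoded calcium indicator of the same family, so the label likely reflects the closest database match. The purpose field says the sensor is nuclear, but no nuclear localisation signal is separately annotated. A short aex-5 fragment hit follows the reporter, and its function is not explained by the record.

The construct is used to express a nuclear calcium sensor in amphid and phasmid sensory neurons. It was generated in connection with the NeuroPAL multicolour atlas for whole-brain neuronal identification, which the record cites for the detailed expression pattern.
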