Features (pLannotate 1.2.2; 12 found; start..end, strand, type, name):
    152..169     -  misc_feature   MCS (fragment): pUC18/19 multiple cloning site
   1991..3490    +  CDS            GCaMP2: GCaMP2 is a basic (constitutively fluorescent) green fluorescent protein published in 2006, derived from Aequorea victoria.
   4110..4262    +  CDS            aex-5 (fragment): AEX5_CAEEL - Also known as kpc-3 From Caenorhabditis elegans.
   4390..4425    +  CDS            rop (fragment): Rop protein, which maintains plasmids at low copy number; rop
   4527..4626    +  misc_feature   bom (fragment): basis of mobility region from pBR322
   4724..4828    +  promoter       AmpR promoter: bla
   4829..5689    +  CDS            AmpR: β-lactamase; bla; confers resistance to ampicillin, carbenicillin, and related antibiotics
   5860..6448    +  rep_origin     ori: high-copy-number ColE1/pMB1/pBR322/pUC origin of replication
   6631..6723    +  CDS            lacI (fragment): lac repressor; lacI; The lac repressor binds to the lac operator to inhibit transcription in E. coli. This inhibition can be relieved by adding lactose or isopropyl-β-D-thiogalactopyranoside (IPTG).
   6736..6757    +  protein_bind   CAP binding site: CAP binding activates transcription in the presence of cAMP. E. coli catabolite activator protein
   6772..6802    +  promoter       lac promoter: promoter for the E. coli lac operon
   6810..6826    +  protein_bind   lac operator: The lac repressor binds to the lac operator to inhibit transcription in E. coli. This inhibition can be relieved by adding lactose or isopropyl-β-D-thiogalactopyranoside (IPTG). lac repressor encoded by lacI
>Addgene plasmid #191019 | pEY13 | addgene full sequence | sequence record 376117 | Addgene NGS Result
TCACACAGGAAACAGCTATGACCATGATTACGCCAAGCTGTAAGTTTAAACATGATCTTACTAACTAACT
ATTCTCATTTAAATTTTCAGAGCTTAAAAATGGCTGAAATCACTCACAACGATGGATACGCTAACAACTT
GGAAATGAAATAAGCTTGCATGCCTGCAGAATGGGCAGCTCAACTTCACGGTAAAATCTCAAACTTCCTA
ATGACTTTACAAACTTTACATTTATTTTCAGGTTACCGCCCCATGTGTTGCTTTTCGTCCGGGACAAAAT
GTCGAATTGAAGTTTAACATAGAAAACCACAGCTCCACAACTGTAAAGAAAATCTTCACCGAGCTGAAAA
CAGAAGCCCATCATCATCATTTCAATCAAATTTTTCCGTGTAGGGATGCGTATTCCTGTCCTGTGGCAGA
GAAGTATAATAAATACAAGACAGTAGGTGAAACTAAAACAATGAAAGTTTGTGTGGCACCGTATTCAACT
GGAACATTCACGATGCCGTTTACGATCCCTGAGAATTTAACGACAGGTTTCGCAACTGGAATTATGACTT
TGAGATATTATATGGCATTTGGAGTGGTAACTAACTCATGGCTCACGATGGATCCAGTGGCATTTCTCTC
AGTCTTTATTGGAAAACGGGAAATTGACGAGAAGAATGATGAACACGTCGGAAGACGGAAGACAGCTTTG
TTTGGGACATTGATACAATTAAAAATTAAAATAGATTTTTCGAACTTGATTCACTAATATTTGTAACCTC
AATTTTCAAATTCTGTTTTACTCCAATGCTATCACATCCTAACAACAATTGTTATGCTTTTGTTTTTTTC
TCTTAAAGAAATAAAGTTGTTTTTTGTTAACTTGATGAGCCACGGTCAAATATGTACTTAAAGGAAAAGT
TTACGAACTTTGAACAAGGTTGGGCAATAAGTTGCAGCAAACTGCCGGTTGGCTGAAACGACGAGGTTTG
TAAACGTAGACATCAGATTGATCTACTGTTGAATTTTAGGAAGTTTCAAAGCTGTTGTCTCGAAGATGTT
GTTAGAAAGTGAATTTAATGTGTGCCACTCTAACTTAATGAAACGCTGTTTTTTCGAGCACTATATCTAG
TTTGTTTTCATAAATATAACTTCAAATGGCATTTCATATATTCCACAAACTTCGAAGCGATATTTAAAAT
TGTTGTTCAGTTGTTGGAGTAAACAGCAACGCCACTTATCCTCTAATACATCATGTGCTCCTCTCTTATT
ATTCTCTCTCGAACTCAAATTTGATTATAGTTATTACTTAATTCGAGGGAGAGAAGACGAGAGTGATGAA
TAAGGCTAGAATGGCTTAGACATTATAGTAGTCAGAGAGACACAGAGATAAAGAAGAGTCCTAAACCTAA
ATGAGCAGCGTGAGAGGCGGCGAGACAGCTCTTGTTTGATGAGAGGGAAGAGTGGTGGTTGCCATTAGTT
ACGCCATCATTCACATGTTTGTGCTCCGCATTTCAGTTCTCGCATTTGCAGTTGTTTTTGTTTCTTCATC
GTCAAGTTGGAAACGCATTTCCGCTCTTTTCTTTGTTTTTTGTTCTTTTGCAAAAATAATTGGTTTCTAG
ATATATGTATTTCTATGTATAACATTTAACAATAAATTAAGAGTTATTTTCTTATCAAAATTAGCAGAAA
ATTATTTTAATATTTTTTTTATATATTTAACAAAATCACTGAAACCCCCTTTCCTCATGAGACCTATTTT
TTCAGTCCCGGGATTGGCCAAAGGACCCAAAGGTATGTTTCGAATGATACTAACATAACATAGAACATTT
TCAGGAGGACCCTTGGAGGGTACCGGTCAGAAAAAATGACTGCTCCAAAAAAAAAACGCAAAGTTCCATC
ATCCGAAAAGATGACCGCCCCAAAGAAGAAGCGCAAGGTCCCTGTCGCCGAGAAGACTGCCCCGAAGAAA
AAGCGCAAGGTCCCATCTGCCGCCGCTATGGGATCCCACCACCACCATCATCACGGAATGGCCTCCATGA
CTGGAGGACAACAAATGGGACGCGACCTCTACGACGACGACGACAAGGACCTCGCCACAATGGTCGACTC
CTCCCGTCGCAAATGGAATAAGACCGGACACGCCGTCCGTGCCATCGGTCGTCTCTCCTCCCTCGAGAAC
GTCTACATCAAGGCCGACAAGCAAAAGAACGGAATCAAGGTAAGTTTAAACATATACATACTAACTAACC
CTGATTATTTAAATTTTCAGGCCAACTTCCACATCCGTCACAACATCGAGGACGGAGGAGTCCAACTCGC
CTACCACTACCAACAAAACACCCCAATCGGAGACGGACCAGTCCTCCTCCCAGACAACCACTACCTCTCC
GTCCAATCCAAGCTCTCAAAGGACCCAAACGAGAAACGCGATCACATGGTCCTTCTTGAATTTGTCACTG
CCGCCGGCATTACACTGGGAATGGATGAACTCTATAAGGGAGGAACCGGAGGATCCATGGTCTCCAAAGG
AGAGGAGCTCTTCACCGGAGTCGTCCCAATCCTCGTCGAGCTCGACGGAGACGTCAACGGTCACAAGTTC
TCCGTCTCCGGAGAGGGAGAGGGAGACGCCACCTACGGAAAGCTCACCCTCAAGTTCATCTGCACCACTG
GAAAGCTCCCAGTCCCATGGCCAACCCTCGTCACCACCCTCACCTACGGAGTCCAATGCTTCTCCCGTTA
CCCAGGTAAGTTTAAAGAGATCGATACTAACAAACCATACATATTTAAATTTTCAGACCACATGAAGCAA
CACGACTTCTTCAAGTCCGCCATGCCAGAGGGATACATCCAAGAGCGTACCATCTTCTTCAAGGACGACG
GAAACTACAAGACCCGTGCCGAGGTCAAATTCGAGGGAGACACCCTCGTCAACCGCATCGAGCTCAAGGG
AATCGACTTCAAGGAGGACGGAAACATCCTCGGACACAAGCTCGAATACAACCTCCCAGACCAACTCACC
GAGGAGCAAATCGCTGAATTCAAAGAGGCCTTCTCACTTTTTGACAAGGACGGAGACGGAACCATCACCA
CTAAGGTAAGTTTAAAGAAGATTTTACTAACTAACTAATCTGATTTAAATTTTCAGGAGCTCGGAACCGT
CATGCGTTCCCTCGGACAAAACCCAACCGAGGCCGAGCTCCAAGACATGATCAACGAGGTCGACGCCGAC
GGAGACGGAACCATCGACTTCCCAGAGTTCCTCACCATGATGGCCCGCAAGATGAAGTACCGCGACACTG
AAGAGGAGATTCGCGAAGCCTTCGGAGTCTTCGACAAGGACGGAAACGGATACATCTCCGCCGCCGAGCT
CCGTCACGTCATGACCAACCTCGGAGAGAAGCTCACCGACGAGGAGGTCGACGAGATGATCCGCGAGGCC
GACATCGACGGAGACGGACAAGTCAACTACGAGGAATTCGTCCAAATGATGACCGCCAAGGCCTAGGATA
CCGGAATTCCAACTGAGCGCCGGTCGCTACCATTACCAACTTGTCTGGTGTCAAAAATAATAGGGGCCGC
TGTCATCAGAGTAAGTTTAAACTGAGTTCTACTAACTAACGAGTAATATTTAAATTTTCAGCATCTCGCG
CCCGTGCCTCTGACTTCTAAGTCCAATTACTCTTCAACATCCCTACATGCTCTTTCTCCCTGTGCTCCCA
CCCCCTATTTTTGTTATTATCAAAAAACTTCTCTTAATTTCTTTGTTTTTTAGCTTCTTTTAAGTCACCT
CTAACAATGAAATTGTGTAGATTCAAAAATAGAATTAATTCGTAATAAAAAGTCGAAAAAAATTGTGCTC
CCTCCCCCCATTAATAATAATTCTATCCCAAAATCTACACAATGTTCTGTGTACACTTCTTATGTTTTTT
ACTTCTGATAAATTTTTTTGAAACATCATAGAAAAAACCGCACACAAAATACCTTATCATATGTTACGTT
TCAGTTTATGACCGCAATTTTTATTTCTTCGCACGTCTGGGCCTCTCATGACGTCAAATCATGCTCATCG
TGAAAAAGTTTTGGAGTATTTTTGGAATTTTTCAATCAAGTGAAAGTTTATGAAATTAATTTTCCTGCTT
TTGCTTTTTGGGGTTTCCCCTATTGTTTGTCAAGATTTCGAGGACGGCGTTTTTCTTGCTAAAATCACAA
GTATTGATGAGCACGATGCAAGAAAGATCGGAAGAAGGTTTGGGTTTGAGGCTCAGTGGAAGGTGAGTAG
AAGTTGATAATTTGAAAGTGGAGTAGTGTCTATGGGGTTTTTGCCTTAAATGACAGAATACATTCCCAAT
ATACCAAACATAACTGTTTCCTACTAGTCGGCCGTACGGGCCCTTTCGTCTCGCGCGTTTCGGTGATGAC
GGTGAAAACCTCTGACACATGCAGCTCCCGGAGACGGTCACAGCTTGTCTGTAAGCGGATGCCGGGAGCA
GACAAGCCCGTCAGGGCGCGTCAGCGGGTGTTGGCGGGTGTCGGGGCTGGCTTAACTATGCGGCATCAGA
GCAGATTGTACTGAGAGTGCACCATATGCGGTGCGAAATACCGCACAGATGCGTAAGGAGAAAATACCGC
ATCAGGCGGCCTTAAGGGCCTCGTGATACGCCTATTTTTATAGGTTAATGTCATGATAATAATGGTTTCT
TAGACGTCAGGTGGCACTTTTCGGGGAAATGTGCGCGGAACCCCTATTTGTTTATTTTTCTAAATACATT
CAAATATGTATCCGCTCATGAGACAATAACCCTGATAAATGCTTCAATAATATTGAAAAAGGAAGAGTAT
GAGTATTCAACATTTCCGTGTCGCCCTTATTCCCTTTTTTGCGGCATTTTGCCTTCCTGTTTTTGCTCAC
CCAGAAACGCTGGTGAAAGTAAAAGATGCTGAAGATCAGTTGGGTGCACGAGTGGGTTACATCGAACTGG
ATCTCAACAGCGGTAAGATCCTTGAGAGTTTTCGCCCCGAAGAACGTTTTCCAATGATGAGCACTTTTAA
AGTTCTGCTATGTGGCGCGGTATTATCCCGTATTGACGCCGGGCAAGAGCAACTCGGTCGCCGCATACAC
TATTCTCAGAATGACTTGGTTGAGTACTCACCAGTCACAGAAAAGCATCTTACGGATGGCATGACAGTAA
GAGAATTATGCAGTGCTGCCATAACCATGAGTGATAACACTGCGGCCAACTTACTTCTGACAACGATCGG
AGGACCGAAGGAGCTAACCGCTTTTTTGCACAACATGGGGGATCATGTAACTCGCCTTGATCGTTGGGAA
CCGGAGCTGAATGAAGCCATACCAAACGACGAGCGTGACACCACGATGCCTGTAGCAATGGCAACAACGT
TGCGCAAACTATTAACTGGCGAACTACTTACTCTAGCTTCCCGGCAACAATTAATAGACTGGATGGAGGC
GGATAAAGTTGCAGGACCACTTCTGCGCTCGGCCCTTCCGGCTGGCTGGTTTATTGCTGATAAATCTGGA
GCCGGTGAGCGTGGGTCTCGCGGTATCATTGCAGCACTGGGGCCAGATGGTAAGCCCTCCCGTATCGTAG
TTATCTACACGACGGGGAGTCAGGCAACTATGGATGAACGAAATAGACAGATCGCTGAGATAGGTGCCTC
ACTGATTAAGCATTGGTAACTGTCAGACCAAGTTTACTCATATATACTTTAGATTGATTTAAAACTTCAT
TTTTAATTTAAAAGGATCTAGGTGAAGATCCTTTTTGATAATCTCATGACCAAAATCCCTTAACGTGAGT
TTTCGTTCCACTGAGCGTCAGACCCCGTAGAAAAGATCAAAGGATCTTCTTGAGATCCTTTTTTTCTGCG
CGTAATCTGCTGCTTGCAAACAAAAAAACCACCGCTACCAGCGGTGGTTTGTTTGCCGGATCAAGAGCTA
CCAACTCTTTTTCCGAAGGTAACTGGCTTCAGCAGAGCGCAGATACCAAATACTGTTCTTCTAGTGTAGC
CGTAGTTAGGCCACCACTTCAAGAACTCTGTAGCACCGCCTACATACCTCGCTCTGCTAATCCTGTTACC
AGTGGCTGCTGCCAGTGGCGATAAGTCGTGTCTTACCGGGTTGGACTCAAGACGATAGTTACCGGATAAG
GCGCAGCGGTCGGGCTGAACGGGGGGTTCGTGCACACAGCCCAGCTTGGAGCGAACGACCTACACCGAAC
TGAGATACCTACAGCGTGAGCTATGAGAAAGCGCCACGCTTCCCGAAGGGAGAAAGGCGGACAGGTATCC
GGTAAGCGGCAGGGTCGGAACAGGAGAGCGCACGAGGGAGCTTCCAGGGGGAAACGCCTGGTATCTTTAT
AGTCCTGTCGGGTTTCGCCACCTCTGACTTGAGCGTCGATTTTTGTGATGCTCGTCAGGGGGGCGGAGCC
TATGGAAAAACGCCAGCAACGCGGCCTTTTTACGGTTCCTGGCCTTTTGCTGGCCTTTTGCTCACATGTT
CTTTCCTGCGTTATCCCCTGATTCTGTGGATAACCGTATTACCGCCTTTGAGTGAGCTGATACCGCTCGC
CGCAGCCGAACGACCGAGCGCAGCGAGTCAGTGAGCGAGGAAGCGGAAGAGCGCCCAATACGCAAACCGC
CTCTCCCCGCGCGTTGGCCGATTCATTAATGCAGCTGGCACGACAGGTTTCCCGACTGGAAAGCGGGCAG
TGAGCGCAACGCAATTAATGTGAGTTAGCTCACTCATTAGGCACCCCAGGCTTTACACTTTATGCTTCCG
GCTCGTATGTTGTGTGGAATTGTGAGCGGATAACAATT
